Addgene plasmid #205226: pAC_O3
Purpose: part of Bactoneuron DF5, expresses mTagBFP2 and LuxR
Depositing lab: Sangram Bagh. Depositing organization: Saha Institute of Nuclear Physics. Publication: A Logically Reversible Double Feynman Gate with Molecular Engineered Bacteria Arranged in an Artificial Neural Network-Type Architecture. Srivastava R, Bagh S. ACS Synth Biol. 2023 Jan 20;12(1):51-60. doi: 10.1021/acssynbio.2c00520. Epub 2022 Nov 16. PubMed 36384003.
Backbone
  Vector backbone: pZ
  Backbone size w/o insert (bp): 2000
  Vector type: Bacterial Expression
Growth in bacteria
  Bacterial resistance: Ampicillin, 100 μg/mL
  Growth temperature: 37°C
  Growth strain: DH5alpha
  Copy number: High Copy
Gene/Insert
  Gene/Insert name: mTagBFP2, LuxR
  Insert size (bp): 1700
Terms and licenses: Academic/Nonprofit Terms; Industry Terms: Not Available to Industry
How to cite: pAC_O3 was a gift from Sangram Bagh (Addgene plasmid # 205226 ; http://n2t.net/addgene:205226 ; RRID:Addgene_205226)
