[The description below was written by a language model from this plasmid's Addgene catalogue record and pLannotate feature annotations shown in this document.]
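Description:
pAC_O3 is a high-copy bacterial expression plasmid built on a pZ-series backbone and propagated in E. coli. It replicates from a ColE1/pMB1-type origin and is selected with ampicillin through a bla (β-lactamase) cassette driven by its own promoter and followed by the phage lambda t0 terminator. The sequenced plasmid is about 4.1 kb, somewhat larger than the sum of the approximate backbone and insert sizes listed in the catalogue.

The payload consists of two separate transcription units on opposite strands. In the first, a fragment of the strong constitutive synthetic promoter J23119 lies upstream of luxR, the Aliivibrio fischeri transcriptional activator that binds the acyl-homoserine lactone autoinducer OHHL, and the unit ends in an rrnB T1 terminator. This arrangement would supply LuxR continuously, making the host cell responsive to the quorum-sensing signal. In the second unit, a blue fluorescent protein coding sequence (annotated as TagBFP, recorded by the depositor as mTagBFP2) is followed by another rrnB T1 terminator and preceded by a region containing two lac operator sites. No promoter is annotated for this reporter, so its exact identity is not stated. The paired operators indicate that it is subject to LacI repression and IPTG relief, and it may be a hybrid design that also responds to LuxR, though the record does not confirm this.

The plasmid is described as one component of "Bactoneuron DF5", an engineered bacterial cell type used in an artificial-neural-network-style arrangement of bacteria that together implement a logically reversible double Feynman gate, with blue fluorescence serving as the output signal.
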