Features (pLannotate 1.2.2; 11 found; start..end, strand, type, name):
     16..40      +  promoter       J23119(SpeI) promoter (fragment): bacterial promoter (Registry of Standard Biological Parts BBa J23119) modified to end with an SpeI site
     78..827     +  CDS            luxR: LUXR_ALIFS - Experimental evidence at protein level: Swiss-Prot protein existence level 1. Transcriptional activator of the bioluminescence operon. Binds to the OHHL autoinducer. From Aliivibrio fischeri (Vibrio fischeri).
    888..974     +  terminator     rrnB T1 terminator: Escherichia coli rrnB; transcription terminator T1 from the E. coli rrnB gene
   1086..1190    +  promoter       AmpR promoter: bla
   1191..2051    +  CDS            AmpR: β-lactamase; bla; confers resistance to ampicillin, carbenicillin, and related antibiotics
   2081..2175    +  terminator     lambda t0 terminator: transcription terminator from phage lambda
   2263..2851    +  rep_origin     ori: high-copy-number ColE1/pMB1/pBR322/pUC origin of replication
   3124..3210    -  terminator     rrnB T1 terminator: Escherichia coli rrnB; transcription terminator T1 from the E. coli rrnB gene
   3222..3923    -  CDS            TagBFP: monomeric blue fluorescent protein mammalian codon-optimized
   4029..4045    -  protein_bind   lac operator: The lac repressor binds to the lac operator to inhibit transcription in E. coli. This inhibition can be relieved by adding lactose or isopropyl-β-D-thiogalactopyranoside (IPTG). lac repressor encoded by lacI
   4052..4068    -  protein_bind   lac operator: The lac repressor binds to the lac operator to inhibit transcription in E. coli. This inhibition can be relieved by adding lactose or isopropyl-β-D-thiogalactopyranoside (IPTG). lac repressor encoded by lacI
>Addgene plasmid #205226 | pAC_O3 | addgene full sequence | sequence record 422491 | Addgene NGS Result
TCCTGGTAACTCGAGTTGACAGCTAGCTCAGTCCTAGGTACTGTGCTAGCGAATTCATTAAAGAGGAGAA
AGGTACCATGAAAAACATAAATGCCGACGACACATACAGAATAATTAATAAAATTAAAGCTTGTAGAAGC
AATAATGATATTAATCAATGCTTATCTGATATGACTAAAATGGTACATTGTGAATATTATTTACTCGCGA
TCATTTATCCTCATTCTATGGTTAAATCTGATATTTCAATCCTAGATAATTACCCTAAAAAATGGAGGCA
ATATTATGATGACGCTAATTTAATAAAATATGATCCTATAGTAGATTATTCTAACTCCAATCATTCACCA
ATTAATTGGAATATATTTGAAAACAATGCTGTAAATAAAAAATCTCCAAATGTAATTAAAGAAGCGAAAA
CATCAGGTCTTATCACTGGGTTTAGTTTCCCTATTCATACGGCTAACAATGGCTTCGGAATGCTTAGTTT
TGCACATTCAGAAAAAGACAACTATATAGATAGTTTATTTTTACATGCGTGTATGAACATACCATTAATT
GTTCCTTCTCTAGTTGATAATTATCGAAAAATAAATATAGCAAATAATAAATCAAACAACGATTTAACCA
AAAGAGAAAAAGAATGTTTAGCGTGGGCATGCGAAGGAAAAAGCTCTTGGGATATTTCAAAAATATTAGG
TTGCAGTGAGCGTACTGTCACTTTCCATTTAACCAATGCGCAAATGAAACTCAATACAACAAACCGCTGC
CAAAGTATTTCTAAAGCAATTTTAACAGGAGCAATTGATTGCCCATACTTTAAAAATTAATAACACTGAT
AGTGCTAGTGTAGATCACTACTAGAGCCAGGCATCATCTAGAGGCATCAAATAAAACGAAAGGCTCAGTC
GAAAGACTGGGCCTTTCGTTTTATCTGTTGTTTGTCGGTGAACGCTCTCCTGAGTAGGACAAATCCGCCG
CCCTAGACCTAGGAACAAATGCGAGATCTTGATGTTGGCGTCTTCGTTGTCGACTGTTCGTCTTCGTCCC
AGTAGACGTCAGGTGGCACTTTTCGGGGAAATGTGCGCGGAACCCCTATTTGTTTATTTTTCTAAATACA
TTCAAATATGTATCCGCTCATGAGACAATAACCCTGATAAATGCTTCAATAATATTGAAAAAGGAAGAGT
ATGAGTATTCAACATTTCCGTGTCGCCCTTATTCCCTTTTTTGCGGCATTTTGCCTTCCTGTTTTTGCTC
ACCCAGAAACGCTGGTGAAAGTAAAAGATGCTGAAGATCAGTTGGGTGCACGAGTGGGTTACATCGAACT
GGATCTCAACAGCGGTAAGATCCTTGAGAGTTTTCGCCCCGAAGAACGTTTTCCAATGATGAGCACTTTT
AAAGTTCTGCTATGTGGCGCGGTATTATCCCGTATTGACGCCGGGCAAGAGCAACTCGGTCGCCGCATAC
ACTATTCTCAGAATGACTTGGTTGAGTACTCACCAGTCACAGAAAAGCATCTTACGGATGGCATGACAGT
AAGAGAATTATGCAGTGCTGCCATAACCATGAGTGATAACACTGCGGCCAACTTACTTCTGACAACGATC
GGAGGACCGAAGGAGCTAACCGCTTTTTTGCACAACATGGGGGATCATGTAACTCGCCTTGATCGTTGGG
AACCGGAGCTGAATGAAGCCATACCAAACGACGAGCGTGACACCACGATGCCTGTAGCAATGGCAACAAC
GTTGCGCAAACTATTAACTGGCGAACTACTTACTCTAGCTTCCCGGCAACAATTAATAGACTGGATGGAG
GCGGATAAAGTTGCAGGACCACTTCTGCGCTCGGCCCTTCCGGCTGGCTGGTTTATTGCTGATAAATCTG
GAGCCGGTGAGCGTGGGTCTCGCGGTATCATTGCAGCACTGGGGCCAGATGGTAAGCCCTCCCGTATCGT
AGTTATCTACACGACGGGGAGTCAGGCAACTATGGATGAACGAAATAGACAGATCGCTGAGATAGGTGCC
TCACTGATTAAGCATTGGTAACTGTCAGACCAAGTTTACGAGCTCGCTTGGACTCCTGTTGATAGATCCA
GTAATGACCTCAGAACTCCATCTGGATTTGTTCAGAACGCTCGGTTGCCGCCGGGCGTTTTTTATTGGTG
AGAATCCAAGCACTAGTCATGACCAAAATCCCTTAACGTGAGTTTTCGTTCCACTGAGCGTCAGACCCCG
TAGAAAAGATCAAAGGATCTTCTTGAGATCCTTTTTTTCTGCGCGTAATCTGCTGCTTGCAAACAAAAAA
ACCACCGCTACCAGCGGTGGTTTGTTTGCCGGATCAAGAGCTACCAACTCTTTTTCCGAAGGTAACTGGC
TTCAGCAGAGCGCAGATACCAAATACTGTCCTTCTAGTGTAGCCGTAGTTAGGCCACCACTTCAAGAACT
CTGTAGCACCGCCTACATACCTCGCTCTGCTAATCCTGTTACCAGTGGCTGCTGCCAGTGGCGATAAGTC
GTGTCTTACCGGGTTGGACTCAAGACGATAGTTACCGGATAAGGCGCAGCGGTCGGGCTGAACGGGGGGT
TCGTGCACACAGCCCAGCTTGGAGCGAACGACCTACACCGAACTGAGATACCTACAGCGTGAGCTATGAG
AAAGCGCCACGCTTCCCGAAGGGAGAAAGGCGGACAGGTATCCGGTAAGCGGCAGGGTCGGAACAGGAGA
GCGCACGAGGGAGCTTCCAGGGGGAAACGCCTGGTATCTTTATAGTCCTGTCGGGTTTCGCCACCTCTGA
CTTGAGCGTCGATTTTTGTGATGCTCGTCAGGGGGGCGGAGCCTATGGAAAAACGCCAGCAACGCGGCCT
TTTTACGGTTCCTGGCCTTTTGCTGGCCTTTTGCTCACATGTTCTTTCCTGCGTTATCCCCTGATTCTGT
GGATAACCGTATTACCGCCTTTGAGTGAGCTGATACCGCTCGCCGCAGCCGAACGGTTGTTTTGGAGCAC
GGAACTGCAGAATGAATAGCTTCTGCCAGGATCCTGACTGGCGACGTAATCCACGAAAATCTATACATTA
AGACGATCTCTTTTTCCGTCATCGCCTAGGTCTAGGGCGGCGGATTTGTCCTACTCAGGAGAGCGTTCAC
CGACAAACAACAGATAAAACGAAAGGCCCAGTCTTTCGACTGAGCCTTTCGTTTTATTTGATGCCTCTAG
ATTAATTAAGCTTGTGCCCCAGTTTGCTAGGGAGGTCGCAGTATCTGGCCACTGCCACCTCGTGCTGCTC
GACGTAGGTCTCGTTGTTGGCCTCCTTGATTCTTTCCAGTCTGTAGTCCACATAGTAGACGCCAGGCATC
TTGAGGTTCTTAGCGGGTTTCTTGGATCTATATGTGGTCTTGGCGTTTGCGATCAGATGGCTCCCGCCCA
CGAGCTTCAGGGCCATGTCGTTTCTGCCTTCCAGGCCGCCGTCAGCGGGGTACAGCGTCTCGGTGAAGGC
CTCCCAGCCGAGTGTTTTCTTCTGCATCACAGGGCCGTTGGATGTGAAGTTCACCCCTCTGATCTTGACG
TTGTAGATGAGGCAGCCGTCCTGGAGGCTGGTGTCCTGGGTAGCGGTCAGCACGCCCCCGTCTTCGTATG
TGGTGACTCTCTCCCATGTGAAGCCCTCAGGGAAGGACTGCTTGAAGAAGTCGGGGATGCCCTGGGTGTG
GTTGATGAAGGTCTTGCTGCCGTAGAGGAAGCTAGTAGCCAGGATGTCGAAGGCGAAGGGGAGAGGGCCG
CCCTCGACCACCTTGATTCTCATGGTCTGGGTGCCCTCGTAGGGCTTGCCTTCGCCCTCGGATGTGCACT
TGAAGTGATGGTTGTCCACGGTGCCCTCCATGTACAGCTTCATGTGCATGTTCTCCTTAATCAGCTCGCT
CATGGTACCTTTCTCCTCTTTAATGAATTCTATCACCGCCAGAGGTAATCATCTATCACCGCCAGAGGTA
ATCATCTATCACCGCCAGAGGTAGATGTGCTCAGTATCTTGTTATCCGCTCACAATGTCAATTGTTATCC
GCTCACAATTCTCGAGGTGAAGACGAAAGGGCCTCGTGATACGCCTATTTTTATAGGTTAATGTCATGAT
AATAAAGA
